>Addgene plasmid #44951 | pFA6a-link-yoPSmOrange-Kan | depositor full sequence | sequence record 62223 | pFA6a-link-yoPSmOrange-Kan sequence 4888 bps
AACCTCTGACACATGCAGCTCCCGGAGACGGTCACAGCTTGTCTGTAAGCGGATGCCGGGAGCAGACAAG
CCCGTCAGGGCGCGTCAGCGGGTGTTGGCGGGTGTCGGGGCTGGCTTAACTATGCGGCATCAGAGCAGAT
TGTACTGAGAGTGCACCATATGGACATATTGTCGTTAGAACGCGGCTACAATTAATACATAACCTTATGT
ATCATACACATACGATTTAGGTGACACTATAGAACGCGGCCGCCAGCTGAAGCTTCGTACGCTGCAGGTC
GACGGATCGGTGACGGTGCTGGTTTAATTAACATGGTGTCTAAAGGTGAGGAAAACAACATGGCAATCAT
TAAGGAATTCATGAGATTCAAAGTCAGAATGGAAGGGACAGTTAATGGCCACGAGTTTGAAATCGAAGGC
GAAGGTGAAGGTCGTCCATACGAGGGTTTTCAAACAGCTAAGTTAAAAGTGACGAAAGGAGGACCACTAC
CATTCGCTTGGGATATTCTCAGTCCATTGTTTACTTATGGGTCAAAAGCTTACGTTAAACATCCTGCCGA
CATCCCTGACTACTTTAAGTTGTCCTTCCCAGAAGGGTTTAAGTGGGAAAGAGTTATGAATTATGAGGAC
GGAGGTGTTGTAACTGTCACCCAAGACTCTTCTCTTCAAGATGGTGAATTCATCTACAAAGTTAAGATGA
GAGGCACAAATTTTCCAAGCGATGGCCCAGTTATGCAGAAAAAGACAATGGGCTGGGAGGCATCCTCAGA
GAGGATGTACCCTGAAGATGGAGCGTTAAAGGGAGAGATACGAATGAGACTGAAGTTAAAGGATGGAGGT
CATTACACTAGTGAAGTAAAAACTACTTATAAAGCTAAAAAGTCTGTACAACTTCCTGGCGCATATATTG
TGGGTATTAAACTAGATATAACATCACACAATGAAGATTACACCATCGTCGAACAATACGAAAGAGCCGA
AGGTAGACATTCTACAGGTGGTATGGATGAATTGTACAAATAAGGCGCGCCACTTCTAAATAAGCGAATT
TCTTATGATTTATGATTTTTATTATTAAATAAGTTATAAAAAAAATAAGTGTATACAAATTTTAAAGTGA
CTCTTAGGTTTTAAAACGAAAATTCTTATTCTTGAGTAACTCTTTCCTGTAGGTCAGGTTGCTTTCTCAG
GTATAGTATGAGGTCGCTCTTATTGACCACACCTCTACCGGCAGATCCGCTAGGGATAACAGGGTAATAT
AGATCTGTTTAGCTTGCCTCGTCCCCGCCGGGTCACCCGGCCAGCGACATGGAGGCCCAGAATACCCTCC
TTGACAGTCTTGACGTGCGCAGCTCAGGGGCATGATGTGACTGTCGCCCGTACATTTAGCCCATACATCC
CCATGTATAATCATTTGCATCCATACATTTTGATGGCCGCACGGCGCGAAGCAAAAATTACGGCTCCTCG
CTGCAGACCTGCGAGCAGGGAAACGCTCCCCTCACAGACGCGTTGAATTGTCCCCACGCCGCGCCCCTGT
AGAGAAATATAAAAGGTTAGGATTTGCCACTGAGGTTCTTCTTTCATATACTTCCTTTTAAAATCTTGCT
AGGATACAGTTCTCACATCACATCCGAACATAAACAACCATGGGTAAGGAAAAGACTCACGTTTCGAGGC
CGCGATTAAATTCCAACATGGATGCTGATTTATATGGGTATAAATGGGCTCGCGATAATGTCGGGCAATC
AGGTGCGACAATCTATCGATTGTATGGGAAGCCCGATGCGCCAGAGTTGTTTCTGAAACATGGCAAAGGT
AGCGTTGCCAATGATGTTACAGATGAGATGGTCAGACTAAACTGGCTGACGGAATTTATGCCTCTTCCGA
CCATCAAGCATTTTATCCGTACTCCTGATGATGCATGGTTACTCACCACTGCGATCCCCGGCAAAACAGC
ATTCCAGGTATTAGAAGAATATCCTGATTCAGGTGAAAATATTGTTGATGCGCTGGCAGTGTTCCTGCGC
CGGTTGCATTCGATTCCTGTTTGTAATTGTCCTTTTAACAGCGATCGCGTATTTCGTCTCGCTCAGGCGC
AATCACGAATGAATAACGGTTTGGTTGATGCGAGTGATTTTGATGACGAGCGTAATGGCTGGCCTGTTGA
ACAAGTCTGGAAAGAAATGCATAAGCTTTTGCCATTCTCACCGGATTCAGTCGTCACTCATGGTGATTTC
TCACTTGATAACCTTATTTTTGACGAGGGGAAATTAATAGGTTGTATTGATGTTGGACGAGTCGGAATCG
CAGACCGATACCAGGATCTTGCCATCCTATGGAACTGCCTCGGTGAGTTTTCTCCTTCATTACAGAAACG
GCTTTTTCAAAAATATGGTATTGATAATCCTGATATGAATAAATTGCAGTTTCATTTGATGCTCGATGAG
TTTTTCTAATCAGTACTGACAATAAAAAGATTCTTGTTTTCAAGAACTTGTCATTTGTATAGTTTTTTTA
TATTGTAGTTGTTCTATTTTAATCAAATGTTAGCGTGATTTATATTTTTTTTCGCCTCGACATCATCTGC
CCAGATGCGAAGTTAAGTGCGCAGAAAGTAATATCATGCGTCAATCGTATGTGAATGCTGGTCGCTATAC
TGCTGTCGATTCGATACTAACGCCGCCATCCAGTTTAAACGAGCTCGAATTCATCGATGATATCAGATCC
ACTAGTGGCCTATGCGGCCGCGGATCTGCCGGTCTCCCTATAGTGAGTCGTATTAATTTCGATAAGCCAG
GTTAACCTGCATTAATGAATCGGCCAACGCGCGGGGAGAGGCGGTTTGCGTATTGGGCGCTCTTCCGCTT
CCTCGCTCACTGACTCGCTGCGCTCGGTCGTTCGGCTGCGGCGAGCGGTATCAGCTCACTCAAAGGCGGT
AATACGGTTATCCACAGAATCAGGGGATAACGCAGGAAAGAACATGTGAGCAAAAGGCCAGCAAAAGGCC
AGGAACCGTAAAAAGGCCGCGTTGCTGGCGTTTTTCCATAGGCTCCGCCCCCCTGACGAGCATCACAAAA
ATCGACGCTCAAGTCAGAGGTGGCGAAACCCGACAGGACTATAAAGATACCAGGCGTTTCCCCCTGGAAG
CTCCCTCGTGCGCTCTCCTGTTCCGACCCTGCCGCTTACCGGATACCTGTCCGCCTTTCTCCCTTCGGGA
AGCGTGGCGCTTTCTCAATGCTCACGCTGTAGGTATCTCAGTTCGGTGTAGGTCGTTCGCTCCAAGCTGG
GCTGTGTGCACGAACCCCCCGTTCAGCCCGACCGCTGCGCCTTATCCGGTAACTATCGTCTTGAGTCCAA
CCCGGTAAGACACGACTTATCGCCACTGGCAGCAGCCACTGGTAACAGGATTAGCAGAGCGAGGTATGTA
GGCGGTGCTACAGAGTTCTTGAAGTGGTGGCCTAACTACGGCTACACTAGAAGGACAGTATTTGGTATCT
GCGCTCTGCTGAAGCCAGTTACCTTCGGAAAAAGAGTTGGTAGCTCTTGATCCGGCAAACAAACCACCGC
TGGTAGCGGTGGTTTTTTTGTTTGCAAGCAGCAGATTACGCGCAGAAAAAAAGGATCTCAAGAAGATCCT
TTGATCTTTTCTACGGGGTCTGACGCTCAGTGGAACGAAAACTCACGTTAAGGGATTTTGGTCATGAGAT
TATCAAAAAGGATCTTCACCTAGATCCTTTTAAATTAAAAATGAAGTTTTAAATCAATCTAAAGTATATA
TGAGTAAACTTGGTCTGACAGTTACCAATGCTTAATCAGTGAGGCACCTATCTCAGCGATCTGTCTATTT
CGTTCATCCATAGTTGCCTGACTCCCCGTCGTGTAGATAACTACGATACGGGAGGGCTTACCATCTGGCC
CCAGTGCTGCAATGATACCGCGAGACCCACGCTCACCGGCTCCAGATTTATCAGCAATAAACCAGCCAGC
CGGAAGGGCCGAGCGCAGAAGTGGTCCTGCAACTTTATCCGCCTCCATCCAGTCTATTAATTGTTGCCGG
GAAGCTAGAGTAAGTAGTTCGCCAGTTAATAGTTTGCGCAACGTTGTTGCCATTGCTACAGGCATCGTGG
TGTCACGCTCGTCGTTTGGTATGGCTTCATTCAGCTCCGGTTCCCAACGATCAAGGCGAGTTACATGATC
CCCCATGTTGTGCAAAAAAGCGGTTAGCTCCTTCGGTCCTCCGATCGTTGTCAGAAGTAAGTTGGCCGCA
GTGTTATCACTCATGGTTATGGCAGCACTGCATAATTCTCTTACTGTCATGCCATCCGTAAGATGCTTTT
CTGTGACTGGTGAGTACTCAACCAAGTCATTCTGAGAATAGTGTATGCGGCGACCGAGTTGCTCTTGCCC
GGCGTCAATACGGGATAATACCGCGCCACATAGCAGAACTTTAAAAGTGCTCATCATTGGAAAACGTTCT
TCGGGGCGAAAACTCTCAAGGATCTTACCGCTGTTGAGATCCAGTTCGATGTAACCCACTCGTGCACCCA
ACTGATCTTCAGCATCTTTTACTTTCACCAGCGTTTCTGGGTGAGCAAAAACAGGAAGGCAAAATGCCGC
AAAAAAGGGAATAAGGGCGACACGGAAATGTTGAATACTCATACTCTTCCTTTTTCAATATTATTGAAGC
ATTTATCAGGGTTATTGTCTCATGAGCGGATACATATTTGAATGTATTTAGAAAAATAAACAAATAGGGG
TTCCGCGCACATTTCCCCGAAAAGTGCCACCTGACGTCTAAGAAACCATTATTATCATGACATTAACCTA
TAAAAATAGGCGTATCACGAGGCCCTTTCGTCTCGCGCGTTTCGGTGATGACGGTGAA
Features (pLannotate 1.2.2; 11 found; start..end, strand, type, name):
    111..162     +  misc_feature   bom (fragment): basis of mobility region from pBR322
    225..243     +  promoter       SP6 promoter: promoter for bacteriophage SP6 RNA polymerase
    313..1020    +  CDS            PSmOrange: PSmOrange is a photoconvertible orange fluorescent protein published in 2011, derived from Discosoma sp.. It has high acid sensitivity.
   1044..1231    +  terminator     ADH1 terminator: S. cerevisiae ADH1; transcription terminator for the S. cerevisiae alcohol dehydrogenase 1 (ADH1) gene
   1306..2662    +  gene           kanMX: yeast selectable marker conferring kanamycin resistance (Wach et al., 1994)
   2767..2785    -  promoter       T7 promoter: promoter for bacteriophage T7 RNA polymerase
   2807..2860    -  CDS            lacI (fragment): lac repressor; lacI; The lac repressor binds to the lac operator to inhibit transcription in E. coli. This inhibition can be relieved by adding lactose or isopropyl-β-D-thiogalactopyranoside (IPTG).
   3043..3631    -  rep_origin     ori: high-copy-number ColE1/pMB1/pBR322/pUC origin of replication
   3802..4662    -  CDS            AmpR: β-lactamase; bla; confers resistance to ampicillin, carbenicillin, and related antibiotics
   4663..4767    -  promoter       AmpR promoter: bla
   4862..9       +  CDS            rop (fragment) (across the origin): Rop protein, which maintains plasmids at low copy number; rop
