[The description below was written by a language model from this plasmid's Addgene catalogue record and pLannotate feature annotations shown in this document.]
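Description:
pFA6a-link-yoPSmOrange-Kan is a yeast tagging vector built on the pFA6a backbone, intended as a source of a cassette for creating gene fusions in Saccharomyces cerevisiae rather than as a self-replicating yeast expression plasmid. The feature table shows no yeast origin or centromere. In E. coli it is maintained through a high-copy ColE1/pUC-type origin and selected with ampicillin via the β-lactamase gene and its native promoter. Short remnants of bom, rop and lacI are annotated as fragments and appear to be backbone leftovers with no functional role.

The payload is a yeast codon-optimized coding sequence for PSmOrange, a photoconvertible orange fluorescent protein derived from Discosoma. The plasmid name indicates that a linker precedes it, although the linker is not separately annotated. No yeast promoter lies upstream of the fluorescent protein, which fits the design. Once the cassette is fused in frame to a chromosomal gene, expression comes from that gene's own promoter, and the ADH1 terminator immediately downstream ends transcription of the fusion. The adjacent kanMX module is the yeast selectable marker, listed in the record as kanamycin selection and conventionally applied in yeast as G418 resistance. SP6 and T7 phage promoters flank the cassette region as standard pFA6a features.

Vectors of this family are typically used by amplifying the tag-terminator-marker cassette with primers carrying homology to the target locus, then integrating it by homologous recombination. The resulting fusions allow fluorescence imaging and photoconversion-based tracking of a tagged protein. The depositors note that the design derives from an earlier set of optimized yeast fluorescent protein tagging cassettes.
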