Addgene plasmid #44951: pFA6a-link-yoPSmOrange-Kan
Purpose: Yeast tagging vector to create gene fusion with yeast optimized photoconvertible mOrange with Kan selection
Depositing lab: Wendell Lim & Kurt Thorn. Depositing organization: University of California, San Francisco (UCSF). Publication: Improved Blue, Green, and Red Fluorescent Protein Tagging Vectors for S. cerevisiae. Lee S, Lim WA, Thorn KS. PLoS One. 2013 Jul 2;8(7):e67902. doi: 10.1371/journal.pone.0067902. Print 2013. PubMed 23844123.
Backbone
  Vector backbone: pFA6a
  Vector type: Yeast Expression
  Selectable markers: Kanamycin
Growth in bacteria
  Bacterial resistance: Ampicillin, 100 μg/mL
  Growth temperature: 37°C
  Growth strain: DH5alpha
  Copy number: Unknown
Gene/Insert
  Gene/Insert name: yoPSmOrange (alt name: Yeast Optimized PSmOrange)
  Species: Synthetic
Terms and licenses: Academic/Nonprofit Terms; Industry Terms: Not Available to Industry
Depositor comments: This vector is derived from the sequences published in “Optimized cassettes for fluorescent protein tagging in Saccharomyces cerevisiae.” Sheff MA, Thorn KS. Yeast. 2004 Jun;21(8):661-70. These plasmids were generated with funding from an NIGMS Systems Biology Center grant, number P50 GM081879. Please acknowledge this grant if you use these plasmids.
How to cite: pFA6a-link-yoPSmOrange-Kan was a gift from Wendell Lim & Kurt Thorn (Addgene plasmid # 44951 ; http://n2t.net/addgene:44951 ; RRID:Addgene_44951)
