>Addgene plasmid #44951 | pFA6a-link-yoPSmOrange-Kan | addgene partial sequence | sequence record 63874 | Sp6 5'-ATTTAGGTGACACTATAG-3'
GGATCGGTGACGGTGCTGGTTTAATTAACATGGTGTCTAAAGGTGAGGAAAACAACATGGCAATCATTAA
GGAATTCATGAGATTCAAAGTCAGAATGGAAGGGACAGTTAATGGCCACGAGTTTGAAATCGAAGGCGAA
GGTGAAGGTCGTCCATACGAGGGTTTTCAAACAGCTAAGTTAAAAGTGACGAAAGGAGGACCACTACCAT
TCGCTTGGGATATTCTCAGTCCATTGTTTACTTATGGGTCAAAAGCTTACGTTAAACATCCTGCCGACAT
CCCTGACTACTTTAAGTTGTCCTTCCCAGAAGGGTTTAAGTGGGAAAGAGTTATGAATTATGAGGACGGA
GGTGTTGTAACTGTCACCCAAGACTCTTCTCTTCAAGATGGTGAATTCATCTACAAAGTTAAGATGAGAG
GCACAAATTTTCCAAGCGATGGCCCAGTTATGCAGAAAAAGACAATGGGCTGGGAGGCATCCTCAGAGAG
GATGTACCCTGAAGATGGAGCGTTAAAGGGAGAGATACGAATGAGACTGAAGTTAAAGGATGGAGGTCAT
TACACTAGTGAAGTAAAAACTACTTATAAAGCTAAAAAGTCTGTACAACTTCCTGGCGCATATATTGTGG
GTATTAAACTAGATATAACATCACACAATGAAGATTACACCATCGTCGAACAATACGAAAGAGCCGAAGG
TAGACATTCTACAGGTGGTATGGATGAATTGTACAAATAAGGCGCGCCACTTCTAAATAAGCGAATTTCT
TATGATTTATGATTTTTATTATTAAATAAGTTATAAAAAAAAT
