>Addgene plasmid #44951 | pFA6a-link-yoPSmOrange-Kan | addgene partial sequence | sequence record 63968 | T7
GATCTGATATCATCGATGAATTCGAGCTCGTTTAAACTGGATGGCGGCGTTAGTATCGAATCGACAGCAG
TATAGCGACCAGCATTCACATACGATTGACGCATGATATTACTTTCTGCGCACTTAACTTCGCATCTGGG
CAGATGATGTCGAGGCGAAAAAAAATATAAATCACGCTAACATTTGATTAAAATAGAACAACTACAATAT
AAAAAAACTATACAAATGACAAGTTCTTGAAAACAAGAATCTTTTTATTGTCAGTACTGATTAGAAAAAC
TCATCGAGCATCAAATGAAACTGCAATTTATTCATATCAGGATTATCAATACCATATTTTTGAAAAAGCC
GTTTCTGTAATGAAGGAGAAAACTCACCGAGGCAGTTCCATAGGATGGCAAGATCCTGGTATCGGTCTGC
GATTCCGACTCGTCCAACATCAATACAACCTATTAATTTCCCCTCGTCAAAAATAAGGTTATCAAGTGAG
AAATCACCATGAGTGACGACTGAATCCGGTGAGAATGGCAAAAGCTTATGCATTTCTTTCCAGACTTGTT
CAACAGGCCAGCCATTACGCTCGTCATCAAAATCACTCGCATCAACCAAACCGTTATTCATTCGTGATTG
CGCCTGAGCGAGACGAAATACGCGATCGCTGTTAAAAGGACAATTACAAACAGGAATCGAATGCAACCGG
CGCAGGAACACTGCCAGCGCATCAACAATATTTTCACCTGAATCAGGATATTCTTCTAATACCTGGAATG
CTGTTTTGCCGGGGATCGCAGTGGTGAGTAACCATGCATCATCAGGAGTACGGATAAAA
